>Addgene plasmid #158494 | pZA16 | addgene full sequence | sequence record 309733 | Addgene NGS Result
CTTTCCTGCGTTATCCCCTGATTCTGTGGATAACCGTATTACCGCCTTTGAGTGAGCTGATACCGCTCGC
CGCAGCCGAACGACCGAGCGCAGCGAGTCAGTGAGCGAGGAAGCGGAAGAGCGCCCAATACGCAAACCGC
CTCTCCCCGCGCGTTGGCCGATTCATTAATGCAGCTGGCACGACAGGTTTCCCGACTGGAAAGCGGGCAG
TGAGCGCAACGCAATTAATACGCGTACCGCTAGCCAGGAAGAGTTTGTAGAAACGCAAAAAGGCCATCCG
TCAGGATGGCCTTCTGCTTAGTTTGATGCCTGGCAGTTTATGGCGGGCGTCCTGCCCGCCACCCTCCGGG
CCGTTGCTTCACAACGTTCAAATCCGCTCCCGGCGGATTTGTCCTACTCAGGAGAGCGTTCACCGACAAA
CAACAGATAAAACGAAAGGCCCAGTCTTCCGACTGAGCCTTTCGTTTTATTTGATGCCTGGCAGTTCCCT
ACTCTCGCGTTAACGCTAGCATGGATGTTTTCCCAGTCACGACGTTGTAAAACGACGGCCAGTCTTAAGC
TCGGGCCCCAAATAATGATTTTATTTTGACTGATAGTGACCTGTTCGTTGCAACAAATTGATGAGCAATG
CTTTTTTATAATGCCAACTTTGTACAAAAAAGCAGGCTCCGAATTCGCCCTTAATGGTCTCTCGAACCGT
TCCTATGTTCTTCCTTCTTCCATAGACCCCCTCTAAACCCTGCATCTTCAATTGGAAATGACTCCAACTC
AGGGCACCAGCTAACCTTGAGTATTCTTAACGAAGGCATGACTTGATGCATTGCTGACCATTCCAATCTC
AAATCCGATAAAGATTCCAACATTAAGCCCTCAATTTTCCAAGCAGTACTACCATCACCCCAGAAGTTCT
CGTGCATTTGTGTAATATCACCAGAGATGATTGATAAATATCGCAACATGGGGGAGAGATTGGGGTTAAG
CCATTCAGGACTTGTCTTACTTGGATAAAATTTGAGAATCAGCTCGTGGAGTTGTCGTGGAGGATAAAGT
CTACCAAGTTTTGTCGCAAGTCCATTATCTTGACTGCCAAAGCAACTTATTGTTAAAAATTGAAGTTCTT
GGAGATCTACCAGTGCGTTCCCCTCATCGTCTCCAATCTCCTCATTTTCGGTTAGTCTTAAACTGAGAGT
TCTGAGTCGAGTCAGGCTTCTGAGCTCAGCAATACGACAACCTCCTGGTTGGCTTAATTTTGCAGGCTTA
AACCCAAGCAATACTTGAAGATTGGAAAGCCTACTTAATCCTTTTGGAAGGTACTCAAGGGAACCACAGT
TGTTCACATCCAAAACAGCAAGTTCCTCAAATGTCAGAACGCAAGAGGGGAGCATTTTCATATTTTGGCA
ATAGCTGAAATCCAAAATCTGTAATTTTTCAAGCTTGGATATGGAAGCTGGAACTCCAATCATTGGATGT
GTATTGCTTAAACTGAGATAAGTGAGCTGCTTAGCAGATCCAATTCCTTCCAACAAACTTGAAAGAGGCA
CATCGAAAATTGATTTTGACAGATCCAATACTTGGAGGTGTCGACTCTTGCACAGCTTCTTGGCAATGTC
GGAATGGATTTTGTTAACTTCACCACTCTTGGTGGTTGTTAGCAGTGCTCGTAATTTTTGATTGCTCAAT
AGTTGCTTCCAATTCATCTCACTCTTAATACCCAAATGCCGACAAGTTGCATCAGCTGGGGTGAAAAATG
CATCATCCTCGGCTAATTTGATCACCAAGTCACGAACCATAACATGCATTTTGCATGTGTGGATCACACC
ATTGTAAGCCTTATCAACAACTTCTATCAAACACCGATTGGATAGTTGTGAGAAACAATCTTCTCCCACT
TCAGTCGATAACCTACCACTTCTCAGAGGTATGAAACCTTCTCCAATCCACCAACGGATCAGTTGGTCTT
TTGGTATGACACAATCCTCAGGAAAGAGTGAAAAACAGAGGAAACAGGATTTCAAGTAAGGAGGGAGTTC
ATCATAGCTCAACTGTAGTGAGGCCATCACTGAGTCATCATTTTCTTTCAATTCATCACGGAAATGATTT
GAAATACGCCTCCATTCGTGATAGTAAGATGGCTTGCAAAGCATCACTCCTCCTACTGCTTTGATTGCTA
AAGGAAGTCCCTTGCATTTTTCCACAATCTCCTTTCCCACGTCCTCCAACTCGGGGAAATGGCATTCACC
TGCACTTCCTGCAAATGCAATCTTCCGGAATAGTAACCAACTGTAGTGCTCATTGAGGAATTTTGGCCAA
TGTATTCTTGCTTCTGTAACTCCCATCTTGCGAGCGACTAGCTCATTTCTCGTTGTTACAATAACAGTGC
TCCCATTTCCTTTGGGCAGTCCAGTATAGATTTTTTGCCACCAGGCATTGTCCCAGCTCCAAACATCATC
CATAACAATCAAAAACCTCTTTCCCAAAAGGTACTGGTTTATTTTTCTTAACAGTTCACACTGGTCATCA
CCAACACATGCATCTCCTAAACTCCTCAATATGCTTCTCATGACTTGTTCCTCAGTAAATGTTTGAGAAA
CAGACACCCAAATCCTCCTCTCCAAGTGATCCTCCACCCTTTTGTCATTGAAAACTTTCTGAGCAAGAGT
GGTTTTACCAAGTCCTCCCATACCCACAAATGCAATGGTAAGTAAACCATCTCTTGCTTCAAATAGCCAA
TCCTTTATCTTCTCAGTGTCACCTTCCAAACCAACTACCTGAGTGTGGTCATAAAGGGAAGAAGTCCATC
TTGACATTAGATTATTGTGTGCCTCCATACTTCCTTCTTCGAGAAGTGGTACTCCAAGATATGTTGAAAT
GTTTTGCTTTATCTCCGAGATTCTGTCATTGATTTTAGCAAGGCACTTCCCAGTTTGATGGCGAAGAGAG
AGCCTTTTAGGATGGAAGCATGTAGTAGCCCGATCGCTATCTGCAGATTGATTCTGGCAGTCCTCAAGTA
TCTCTTCAGCTTCAAAGATTAAGTCTCGCAAACAGGACATGACTCCTTTAAGGGTGTTGTTTTTCCTCTT
GAGCCTCTCTGCATCTTTGAGAAAGCTTTGCATGAATAGCAGCTCGTTCTTCAGTTTTTCAAACTGCTGT
CTGTATTTAGTAAGAAACCTACTCTCCTCTGTTTCAACATGCAGAAGTTTCTCCAAGAATACAGTGACCA
CCGCATCCACCATTAGAGACCATTAAGGGCGAATTCGACCCAGCTTTCTTGTACAAAGTTGGCATTATAA
AAAATAATTGCTCATCAATTTGTTGCAACGAACAGGTCACTATCAGTCAAAATAAAATCATTATTTGCCA
TCCAGCTGATATCCCCTATAGTGAGTCGTATTACATGGTCATAGCTGTTTCCTGGCAGCTCTGGCCCGTG
TCTCAAAATCTCTGATGTTACATTGCACAAGATAAAAATATATCATCATGCCTCCTCTAGACCAGCCAGG
ACAGAAATGCCTCGACTTCGCTGCTACCCAAGGTTGCCGGGTGACGCACACCGTGGAAACGGATGAAGGC
ACGAACCCAGTGGACATAAGCCTGTTCGGTTCGTAAGCTGTAATGCAAGTAGCGTATGCGCTCACGCAAC
TGGTCCAGAACCTTGACCGAACGCAGCGGTGGTAACGGCGCAGTGGCGGTTTTCATGGCTTGTTATGACT
GTTTTTTTGGGGTACAGTCTATGCCTCGGGCATCCAAGCAGCAAGCGCGTTACGCCGTGGGTCGATGTTT
GATGTTATGGAGCAGCAACGATGTTACGCAGCAGGGCAGTCGCCCTAAAACAAAGTTAAACATTATGAGG
GAAGCGGTGATCGCCGAAGTATCGACTCAACTATCAGAGGTAGTTGGCGTCATCGAGCGCCATCTCGAAC
CGACGTTGCTGGCCGTACATTTGTACGGCTCCGCAGTGGATGGCGGCCTGAAGCCACACAGTGATATTGA
TTTGCTGGTTACGGTGACCGTAAGGCTTGATGAAACAACGCGGCGAGCTTTGATCAACGACCTTTTGGAA
ACTTCGGCTTCCCCTGGAGAGAGCGAGATTCTCCGCGCTGTAGAAGTCACCATTGTTGTGCACGACGACA
TCATTCCGTGGCGTTATCCAGCTAAGCGCGAACTGCAATTTGGAGAATGGCAGCGCAATGACATTCTTGC
AGGTATCTTCGAGCCAGCCACGATCGACATTGATCTGGCTATCTTGCTGACAAAAGCAAGAGAACATAGC
GTTGCCTTGGTAGGTCCAGCGGCGGAGGAACTCTTTGATCCGGTTCCTGAACAGGATCTATTTGAGGCGC
TAAATGAAACCTTAACGCTATGGAACTCGCCGCCCGACTGGGCTGGCGATGAGCGAAATGTAGTGCTTAC
GTTGTCCCGCATTTGGTACAGCGCAGTAACCGGCAAAATCGCGCCGAAGGATGTCGCTGCCGACTGGGCA
ATGGAGCGCCTGCCGGCCCAGTATCAGCCCGTCATACTTGAAGCTAGACAGGCTTATCTTGGACAAGAAG
AAGATCGCTTGGCCTCGCGCGCAGATCAGTTGGAAGAATTTGTCCACTACGTGAAAGGCGAGATCACCAA
GGTAGTCGGCAAATAACCCTCGAGCCACCCATGACCAAAATCCCTTAACGTGAGTTACGCGTCGTTCCAC
TGAGCGTCAGACCCCGTAGAAAAGATCAAAGGATCTTCTTGAGATCCTTTTTTTCTGCGCGTAATCTGCT
GCTTGCAAACAAAAAAACCACCGCTACCAGCGGTGGTTTGTTTGCCGGATCAAGAGCTACCAACTCTTTT
TCCGAAGGTAACTGGCTTCAGCAGAGCGCAGATACCAAATACTGTTCTTCTAGTGTAGCCGTAGTTAGGC
CACCACTTCAAGAACTCTGTAGCACCGCCTACATACCTCGCTCTGCTAATCCTGTTACCAGTGGCTGCTG
CCAGTGGCGATAAGTCGTGTCTTACCGGGTTGGACTCAAGACGATAGTTACCGGATAAGGCGCAGCGGTC
GGGCTGAACGGGGGGTTCGTGCACACAGCCCAGCTTGGAGCGAACGACCTACACCGAACTGAGATACCTA
CAGCGTGAGCTATGAGAAAGCGCCACGCTTCCCGAAGGGAGAAAGGCGGACAGGTATCCGGTAAGCGGCA
GGGTCGGAACAGGAGAGCGCACGAGGGAGCTTCCAGGGGGAAACGCCTGGTATCTTTATAGTCCTGTCGG
GTTTCGCCACCTCTGACTTGAGCGTCGATTTTTGTGATGCTCGTCAGGGGGGCGGAGCCTATGGAAAAAC
GCCAGCAACGCGGCCTTTTTACGGTTCCTGGCCTTTTGCTGGCCTTTTGCTCACATGTT
Features (pLannotate 1.2.2; 12 found; start..end, strand, type, name):
    121..213     +  CDS            lacI (fragment): lac repressor; lacI; The lac repressor binds to the lac operator to inhibit transcription in E. coli. This inhibition can be relieved by adding lactose or isopropyl-β-D-thiogalactopyranoside (IPTG).
    268..295     -  terminator     rrnB T2 terminator: transcription terminator T2 from the E. coli rrnB gene
    427..470     +  terminator     rrnB T1 terminator: Escherichia coli rrnB; transcription terminator T1 from the E. coli rrnB gene
    517..553     -  CDS            lacZα (fragment): LacZα fragment of β-galactosidase; lacZ fragment
    569..668     +  protein_bind   attL1: mutant version of attL; recombination site for the Gateway® LR reaction LR Clonase™
    714..3233    -  CDS            RPP13L4: R13L4_ARATH - Also known as ZAR1 From Arabidopsis thaliana (Mouse-ear cress).
   3258..3357    -  protein_bind   attL2: mutant version of attL; recombination site for the Gateway® LR reaction LR Clonase™
   3375..3393    -  promoter       T7 promoter: promoter for bacteriophage T7 RNA polymerase
   3583..3606    +  promoter       Pc promoter (fragment): intI1 (promoter lies within the coding sequence); class 1 integron promoter
   3782..3838    +  CDS            GmR (fragment): gentamycin acetyltransferase; aacC1; confers resistance to gentamycin
   3845..4636    +  CDS            SmR: aminoglycoside adenylyltransferase (Murphy, 1985); aadA; confers resistance to spectinomycin and streptomycin
   4729..5317    +  rep_origin     ori: high-copy-number ColE1/pMB1/pBR322/pUC origin of replication
