[The description below was written by a language model from this plasmid's Addgene catalogue record and pLannotate feature annotations shown in this document.]
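Description:
pZA16 is a Golden Gate entry clone built on the pCR8/GW/D-TOPO backbone, carrying a mutant coding sequence of the NLR immune receptor ZAR1 from Nicotiana benthamiana. It is a small (about 5.4 kb) bacterial cloning plasmid with no plant expression elements of its own. It is maintained in E. coli through a high-copy ColE1/pUC-type origin and selected with spectinomycin via the aadA (SmR) aminoglycoside adenylyltransferase gene. The short lacI, lacZα, gentamicin-resistance and integron Pc promoter hits in the feature table are fragmentary backbone remnants rather than functional units, and the rrnB T1 and T2 terminators insulate the cloning site from upstream transcription.

The insert is an open reading frame of roughly 2.5 kb lying on the reverse strand between the attL1 and attL2 Gateway recombination sites, with a T7 promoter just outside attL2. The automated annotation labels it by homology to the Arabidopsis protein RPP13L4/ZAR1, but the catalogue record identifies it as the N. benthamiana orthologue. It carries two substitutions, L17E and D481V, and lacks a stop codon, so it can be fused in frame to C-terminal tags or reporters when assembled with promoter, tag and terminator modules. The record describes the insert as Golden Gate compatible but does not specify the type IIS enzyme or the overhangs used. The attL sites would in principle also allow LR transfer into Gateway destination vectors.

The construct belongs to a vector toolkit for studying the ZAR1 resistosome in N. benthamiana. The record does not state the functional consequences of the two mutations.
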