Addgene plasmid #158494: pZA16
Purpose: Entry clone for Golden Gate assembly. Golden gate compatible N. benthamiana ZAR1 D481V/L17E without STOP codon
Depositing lab: Sophien Kamoun. Depositing organization: Sainsbury Laboratory, Norwich. Publication: A vector system for fast-forward studies of the HOPZ-ACTIVATED RESISTANCE1 (ZAR1) resistosome in the model plant Nicotiana benthamiana. Harant A, Pai H, Sakai T, Kamoun S, Adachi H. Plant Physiol. 2022 Jan 20;188(1):70-80. doi: 10.1093/plphys/kiab471. PubMed 34633454.
Backbone
  Vector backbone: pCR8/GW/D-TOPO
  Backbone manufacturer: https://www.thermofisher.com/order/catalog/product/K250020#/K250035
  Vector type: Golden Gate Entry Vector
Growth in bacteria
  Bacterial resistance: Spectinomycin, 50 μg/mL
  Growth temperature: 37°C
  Growth strain: DH5alpha
  Copy number: High Copy
Gene/Insert
  Gene/Insert name: ZAR1
  Species: N. benthamiana
  Mutation: L17E, D481V, no STOP codon
  Cloning method: Gateway Cloning
Terms and licenses: Academic/Nonprofit Terms; Industry Terms: Not Available to Industry
How to cite: pZA16 was a gift from Sophien Kamoun (Addgene plasmid # 158494 ; http://n2t.net/addgene:158494 ; RRID:Addgene_158494)
